>Addgene plasmid #43590 | III-CTAT | depositor partial sequence | sequence record 58855 | III-CTAT sequence 426 bps
CGTCTCGGCTCACCCCAGAGCAGGTCGTGGCGATCGCAAGCCACGACGGAGGAAAGCAAGCCTTGGAAAC
AGTACAGAGGCTGTTGCCTGTGCTGTGCCAAGCGCACGGACTCACCCCAGAGCAGGTCGTGGCCATTGCC
TCGAATGGAGGGGGCAAACAGGCGTTGGAAACCGTACAACGATTGCTGCCGGTGCTGTGCCAAGCGCACG
GCCTCACCCCAGAGCAGGTCGTGGCAATCGCCTCCAACATTGGCGGGAAACAGGCACTCGAGACTGTCCA
GCGCCTGCTTCCCGTGCTGTGCCAAGCGCACGGATTAACCCCAGAGCAGGTCGTGGCCATTGCCTCGAAT
GGAGGGGGCAAACAGGCGTTGGAAACCGTACAACGATTGCTGCCGGTGCTGTGCCAAGCGCACGGACTCA
GAGACG
