>Addgene plasmid #43590 | III-CTAT | addgene partial sequence | sequence record 61556 | M13-F20 5'-TGTAAAACGACGGCCAGT-3'
CGAATTGGGCCCTCTGATGCATGCTCGAGCGGCCGCCAGTGTGATGGATATCTGCAGAATTCGCCCTTGA
TGCCGTCCTAGCGCGTCTCGGCTCACCCCAGAGCAGGTCGTGGCGATCGCAAGCCACGACGGAGGAAAGC
AAGCCTTGGAAACAGTACAGAGGCTGTTGCCTGTGCTGTGCCAAGCGCACGGACTCACCCCAGAGCAGGT
CGTGGCCATTGCCTCGAATGGAGGGGGCAAACAGGCGTTGGAAACCGTACAACGATTGCTGCCGGTGCTG
TGCCAAGCGCACGGCCTCACCCCAGAGCAGGTCGTGGCAATCGCCTCCAACATTGGCGGGAAACAGGCAC
TCGAGACTGTCCAGCGCCTGCTTCCCGTGCTGTGCCAAGCGCACGGATTAACCCCAGAGCAGGTCGTGGC
CATTGCCTCGAATGGAGGGGGCAAACAGGCGTTGGAAACCGTACAACGATTGCTGCCGGTGCTGTGCCAA
GCGCACGGACTCAGAGACGTGGGCACAGGAAAGATACTTAAGGGCGAATTCCAGCACACTGGCGGCCGTT
ACTAGTGGATCCGAGCTCGGTACCAAGCTTGATGCATAGCTTGAGTATTCTATAGTGTCACCTAAATAGC
TTGGCGTAATCATGGTCATAGCTGTTTCCTGTGTGAAATTGTTATCCGCTCACAATTCCACACAACATAC
GAGCCGGAAGCATAAAGTGTAAAGCCTGGGGTGCCTAATGAGTGAGCTAACTCACATTAATTGCGTTGCG
CTCACTGCCCGCTTTCCAGTCGGGAAACCTGTCGTGCCAGCTGCATTAATGAATCGGCCAACGCGCGGGG
AGAGGCGGTTTGCGTATTGGGCGCTCTTCCGC
