[The description below was written by a language model from this plasmid's Addgene catalogue record.]
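Description:
III-CTAT is a bacterial cloning plasmid built on the commercial pCRII-TOPO backbone (about 4.0 kb without insert), into which a 426 bp synthetic fragment was introduced by TOPO cloning. It is a high-copy plasmid maintained in E. coli and carries both ampicillin and kanamycin resistance, the dual selection characteristic of this backbone. The insert lies between the T7 and M13-reverse priming sites, which the record lists for sequencing across it. No feature table is provided, so individual backbone elements such as the replication origin are not itemised here. The construct has no stated promoter intended to express the insert, and it is catalogued purely as a cloning vector rather than an expression vector.

The record describes the insert only by its name and as synthetic, and it does not state its function explicitly. The associated publication concerns a TALEN genome-editing system for generating human stem cell-based disease models. In that context the name and size suggest a pre-assembled module of TALE repeats, with "CTAT" plausibly denoting the four DNA bases recognised and "III" the position of the module within a larger repeat array; four repeats of the usual TALE length would roughly fit an insert of this size. This reading is an inference from the name and publication rather than a recorded fact. On that reading, the plasmid would serve as one member of a library of building blocks from which repeat modules are combined to assemble custom TALE DNA-binding domains for site-specific nucleases, rather than being used directly in mammalian cells.
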