Addgene plasmid #43590: III-CTAT
Depositing lab: Chad Cowan & Kiran Musunuru. Depositing organization: Harvard University. Publication: A TALEN Genome-Editing System for Generating Human Stem Cell-Based Disease Models. Ding Q, Lee YK, Schaefer EA, Peters DT, Veres A, Kim K, Kuperwasser N, Motola DL, Meissner TB, Hendriks WT, Trevisan M, Gupta RM, Moisan A, Banks E, Friesen M, Schinzel RT, Xia F, Tang A, Xia Y, Figueroa E, Wann A, Ahfeldt T, Daheron L, Zhang F, Rubin LL, Peng LF, Chung RT, Musunuru K, Cowan CA. Cell Stem Cell. 2012 Dec 12. pii: S1934-5909(12)00645-5. doi: 10.1016/j.stem.2012.11.011. PubMed 23246482.
Backbone
  Vector backbone: pCRII-TOPO
  Backbone manufacturer: Invitrogen
  Backbone size w/o insert (bp): 3973
  Vector type: Bacterial Cloning
Growth in bacteria
  Bacterial resistance: Ampicillin and Kanamycin, 100 & 50 μg/mL
  Growth temperature: 37°C
  Growth strain: Top10
  Copy number: High Copy
Gene/Insert
  Gene/Insert name: III-CTAT
  Species: Synthetic
  Insert size (bp): 426
  Cloning method: TOPO Cloning
  Sequencing primers: 5′ T7; 3′ M13-rev
Terms and licenses: Academic/Nonprofit Terms; Industry Terms: Not Available to Industry
How to cite: III-CTAT was a gift from Chad Cowan & Kiran Musunuru (Addgene plasmid # 43590 ; http://n2t.net/addgene:43590 ; RRID:Addgene_43590)
